Addgene plasmid #25940: pcDNA3-PalmPalm-ClopHensor
Depositing lab: Daniele Arosio. Publication: Simultaneous intracellular chloride and pH measurements using a GFP-based sensor. Arosio D, Ricci F, Marchetti L, Gualdani R, Albertazzi L, Beltram F. Nat Methods. 2010 Jul . 7(7):516-8. 10.1038/nmeth.1471 PubMed 20581829.
Backbone
  Vector backbone: pcDNA3.1(+)
  Backbone manufacturer: Invitrogen
  Backbone size w/o insert (bp): 5344
  Vector type: Mammalian Expression
  Selectable markers: Neomycin (select with G418)
Growth in bacteria
  Bacterial resistance: Ampicillin, 100 μg/mL
  Growth temperature: 37°C
  Growth strain: DH5alpha
  Copy number: High Copy
Gene/Insert
  Gene/Insert name: PalmPalm-ClopHensor (alt name: E2GFP fused to DsRed-monomer)
  Species: Aq. Victoria and Discosoma sp
  Insert size (bp): 1542
  Mutation: N-term (20AA) of Gap-43
  Tag / fusion protein: Gap20 (N terminal on insert); Strep-II (N terminal on insert)
  Cloning method: Restriction Enzyme; 5′ cloning site NheI (unknown if destroyed); 3′ cloning site XbaI (not destroyed)
  Sequencing primers: 5′ T7
Terms and licenses: Academic/Nonprofit Terms; Industry Terms: Not Available to Industry
How to cite: pcDNA3-PalmPalm-ClopHensor was a gift from Daniele Arosio (Addgene plasmid # 25940 ; http://n2t.net/addgene:25940 ; RRID:Addgene_25940)
