[The description below was written by a language model from this plasmid's Addgene catalogue record and pLannotate feature annotations shown in this document.]
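Description:
pcDNA3-PalmPalm-ClopHensor is a mammalian expression plasmid built on the pcDNA3.1(+) backbone that encodes a membrane-targeted version of ClopHensor, a genetically encoded fluorescent sensor for simultaneous measurement of intracellular chloride and pH. It is propagated in E. coli as a high-copy plasmid through a ColE1/pUC-type origin with ampicillin selection (AmpR under its own bla promoter), and it also carries an f1 origin. For selecting transfected mammalian cells, an SV40 early promoter drives the neomycin phosphotransferase gene, followed by an SV40 polyadenylation signal, which allows G418 selection. Short annotations such as the bom, lacI, ble and HIV-1 LTR fragments are most likely backbone remnants or partial sequence matches rather than functional elements.

The roughly 1.5 kb insert, cloned between NheI and XbaI, is transcribed from the CMV immediate-early enhancer/promoter and terminated by the bovine growth hormone poly(A) signal. A T7 promoter sits just upstream of the coding region and serves as the listed sequencing primer site. The open reading frame begins with the N-terminal 20 amino acids of Gap-43, presumably a dual palmitoylation motif given the "PalmPalm" name, which would anchor the fusion at cellular membranes. A Strep-tag II comes next, followed by the sensor itself, which is E2GFP (an Aequorea victoria GFP variant that the automated table annotates as EGFP) joined through a linker to DsRed-Monomer from Discosoma. In this design the GFP variant is the chloride- and pH-responsive component, while the red protein provides a reference signal for ratiometric imaging. The construct is suited to live-cell imaging of chloride and pH close to membranes in transfected mammalian cells.
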