Features (pLannotate 1.2.2; 23 found; start..end, strand, type, name):
     28..80      -  misc_feature   bom (fragment): basis of mobility region from pBR322
    235..614     +  enhancer       CMV enhancer: human cytomegalovirus immediate early enhancer
    615..818     +  promoter       CMV promoter: human cytomegalovirus (CMV) immediate early promoter
    814..847     +  LTR            5' LTR (truncated) (fragment): truncated 5' long terminal repeat (LTR) from HIV-1
    863..881     +  promoter       T7 promoter: promoter for bacteriophage T7 RNA polymerase
    901..960     +  CDS            Gap43 (fragment): NEUM_RAT - Experimental evidence at protein level: Swiss-Prot protein existence level 1. This protein is associated with nerve growth. It is a major component of the motile 'growth cones' that form the tips of elongating axons. Plays a role in axonal and dendritic filopodia induction (By similarity). From Rattus norvegicus (Rat).
    967..989     +  CDS            Strep-Tag II (fragment): peptide that binds Strep-Tactin®, an engineered form of streptavidin
    997..1710    +  CDS            EGFP: EGFP is a basic (constitutively fluorescent) green fluorescent protein published in 1996, derived from Aequorea victoria. It is reported to be a rapidly-maturing weak dimer with moderate acid sensitivity.
   1771..2445    +  CDS            DsRed-Monomer: monomeric derivative of DsRed fluorescent protein (Strongin et al., 2007) mammalian codon-optimized
   2486..2710    +  polyA_signal   bGH poly(A) signal: bovine growth hormone polyadenylation signal
   2714..2735    +  promoter       SV40 promoter (fragment): SV40 enhancer and early promoter
   2756..3184    +  rep_origin     f1 ori (sequence partly withheld): f1 bacteriophage origin of replication; arrow indicates direction of (+) strand synthesis
   3198..3527    +  promoter       SV40 promoter: SV40 enhancer and early promoter
   3594..4385    +  CDS            neo: KKA2_KLEPN - Also known as kan, nptII. Experimental evidence at protein level: Swiss-Prot protein existence level 1. Resistance to kanamycin, neomycin, paromomycin, ribostamycin, butirosin and gentamicin B. From Klebsiella pneumoniae.
   4409..4567    +  CDS            ble (fragment): BLE_KLEPN - Experimental evidence at protein level: Swiss-Prot protein existence level 1. Binding protein with a strong affinity to the bleomycin family of antibiotics. Binds to CL990; an antimitotic-antibiotic compound. From Klebsiella pneumoniae.
   4562..4683    +  polyA_signal   SV40 poly(A) signal: SV40 polyadenylation signal
   4756..4772    -  protein_bind   lac operator: The lac repressor binds to the lac operator to inhibit transcription in E. coli. This inhibition can be relieved by adding lactose or isopropyl-β-D-thiogalactopyranoside (IPTG). lac repressor encoded by lacI
   4780..4810    -  promoter       lac promoter: promoter for the E. coli lac operon
   4825..4846    -  protein_bind   CAP binding site: CAP binding activates transcription in the presence of cAMP. E. coli catabolite activator protein
   4859..4951    -  CDS            lacI (fragment): lac repressor; lacI; The lac repressor binds to the lac operator to inhibit transcription in E. coli. This inhibition can be relieved by adding lactose or isopropyl-β-D-thiogalactopyranoside (IPTG).
   5134..5719    -  rep_origin     ori: high-copy-number ColE1/pMB1/pBR322/pUC origin of replication
   5890..6750    -  CDS            AmpR: β-lactamase; bla; confers resistance to ampicillin, carbenicillin, and related antibiotics
   6751..6855    -  promoter       AmpR promoter: bla
>Addgene plasmid #25940 | pcDNA3-PalmPalm-ClopHensor | depositor full sequence | sequence record 12161 | Author sequence
GACGGATCGGGAGATCTCCCGATCCCCTATGGTGCACTCTCAGTACAATCTGCTCTGATGCCGCATAGTT
AAGCCAGTATCTGCTCCCTGCTTGTGTGTTGGAGGTCGCTGAGTAGTGCGCGAGCAAAATTTAAGCTACA
ACAAGGCAAGGCTTGACCGACAATTGCATGAAGAATCTGCTTAGGGTTAGGCGTTTTGCGCTGCTTCGCG
ATGTACGGGCCAGATATACGCGTTGACATTGATTATTGACTAGTTATTAATAGTAATCAATTACGGGGTC
ATTAGTTCATAGCCCATATATGGAGTTCCGCGTTACATAACTTACGGTAAATGGCCCGCCTGGCTGACCG
CCCAACGACCCCCGCCCATTGACGTCAATAATGACGTATGTTCCCATAGTAACGCCAATAGGGACTTTCC
ATTGACGTCAATGGGTGGAGTATTTACGGTAAACTGCCCACTTGGCAGTACATCAAGTGTATCATATGCC
AAGTACGCCCCCTATTGACGTCAATGACGGTAAATGGCCCGCCTGGCATTATGCCCAGTACATGACCTTA
TGGGACTTTCCTACTTGGCAGTACATCTACGTATTAGTCATCGCTATTACCATGGTGATGCGGTTTTGGC
AGTACATCAATGGGCGTGGATAGCGGTTTGACTCACGGGGATTTCCAAGTCTCCACCCCATTGACGTCAA
TGGGAGTTTGTTTTGGCACCAAAATCAACGGGACTTTCCAAAATGTCGTAACAACTCCGCCCCATTGACG
CAAATGGGCGGTAGGCGTGTACGGTGGGAGGTCTATATAAGCAGAGCTCTCTGGCTAACTAGAGAACCCA
CTGCTTACTGGCTTATCGAAATTAATACGACTCACTATAGGGAGACCCAAGCTGGCTAGCATGCTGTGCT
GTATGAGAAGAACCAAACAGGTTGAAAAGAATGATGAGGACCAAAAGATCGCTAGCTGGAGCCACCCGCA
GTTCGAAAAAGGCGCCGTGAGCAAGGGCGAGGAGCTGTTCACCGGGGTGGTGCCCATCCTGGTCGAGCTG
GACGGCGACGTAAACGGCCACAAGTTCAGCGTGTCCGGCGAGGGCGAGGGCGATGCCACCTACGGCAAGC
TGACCCTGAAGTTCATCTGCACCACCGGCAAGCTGCCCGTGCCCTGGCCCACCCTCGTGACCACCCTGAC
CTACGGCGTGCAGTGCTTCAGCCGCTACCCCGACCACATGAAGCAGCACGACTTCTTCAAGTCCGCCATG
CCCGAAGGCTACGTCCAGGAGCGCACCATCTTCTTCAAGGACGACGGCAACTACAAGACCCGCGCCGAGG
TGAAGTTCGAGGGCGACACCCTGGTGAACCGCATCGAGCTGAAGGGCATCGACTTCAAGGAGGACGGCAA
CATCCTGGGGCACAAGCTGGAGTACAACTACAACAGCCACAACGTCTATATCATGGCCGACAAGCAGAAG
AACGGCATCAAGGTGAACTTCAAGATCCGCCACAACATCGAGGACGGCAGCGTGCAGCTCGCCGACCACT
ACCAGCAGAACACCCCCATCGGCGACGGCCCCGTGCTGCTGCCCGACAACCACTACCTGAGCTACCAGTC
CGCCCTGAGCAAAGACCCCAACGAGAAGCGCGATCACATGGTCCTGCTGGAGTTCGTGACCGCCGCCGGG
ATCACTCTCGGCATGGACGAGCTGTACAAGCGCGGATCCGCGTCTGGTGGTGGTGGTGGTCTAGTTCCAC
GTGGATCTGCCTCAGGAGCAGACAACACCGAGGACGTCATCAAGGAGTTCATGCAGTTCAAGGTGCGCAT
GGAGGGCTCCGTGAACGGCCACTACTTCGAGATCGAGGGCGAGGGCGAGGGCAAGCCCTACGAGGGCACC
CAGACCGCCAAGCTGCAGGTGACCAAGGGCGGCCCCCTGCCCTTCGCCTGGGACATCCTGTCCCCCCAGT
TCCAGTACGGCTCCAAGGCCTACGTGAAGCACCCCGCCGACATCCCCGACTACATGAAGCTGTCCTTCCC
CGAGGGCTTCACCTGGGAGCGCTCCATGAACTTCGAGGACGGCGGCGTGGTGGAGGTGCAGCAGGACTCC
TCCCTGCAGGACGGCACCTTCATCTACAAGGTGAAGTTCAAGGGCGTGAACTTCCCCGCCGACGGCCCCG
TAATGCAGAAGAAGACTGCCGGCTGGGAGCCCTCCACCGAGAAGCTGTACCCCCAGGACGGCGTGCTGAA
GGGCGAGATCTCCCACGCCCTGAAGCTGAAGGACGGCGGCCACTACACCTGCGACTTCAAGACCGTGTAC
AAGGCCAAGAAGCCCGTGCAGCTGCCCGGCAACCACTACGTGGACTCCAAGCTGGACATCACCAACCACA
ACGAGGACTACACCGTGGTGGAGCAGTACGAGCACGCCGAGGCCCGCCACTCCGGCTCCCAGTAGTGCTC
TAGAGGGCCCGTTTAAACCCGCTGATCAGCCTCGACTGTGCCTTCTAGTTGCCAGCCATCTGTTGTTTGC
CCCTCCCCCGTGCCTTCCTTGACCCTGGAAGGTGCCACTCCCACTGTCCTTTCCTAATAAAATGAGGAAA
TTGCATCGCATTGTCTGAGTAGGTGTCATTCTATTCTGGGGGGTGGGGTGGGGCAGGACAGCAAGGGGGA
GGATTGGGAAGACAATAGCAGGCATGCTGGGGATGCGGTGGGCTCTATGGCTTCTGAGGCGGAAAGAACC
AGCTGGGGCTCTAGGGGGTATCCCC
[124 nt withheld, positions 2756-2879]
C
[91 nt withheld, positions 2881-2971]
A
[49 nt withheld, positions 2973-3021]
CCTTTGACGTTGGAGTCCACGTTCTTT
[37 nt withheld, positions 3049-3085]
ACCCTATCTCGGTCTATTCTTTTGATTTATAAGGGATTTTGCCGATTTCGGCCTATTGGTTAAAAAATGA
GCTGATTTAACAAAAATTTAACGCGAATTAATTCTGTGGAATGTGTGTCAGTTAGGGTGTGGAAAGTCCC
CAGGCTCCCCAGCAGGCAGAAGTATGCAAAGCATGCATCTCAATTAGTCAGCAACCAGGTGTGGAAAGTC
CCCAGGCTCCCCAGCAGGCAGAAGTATGCAAAGCATGCATCTCAATTAGTCAGCAACCATAGTCCCGCCC
CTAACTCCGCCCATCCCGCCCCTAACTCCGCCCAGTTCCGCCCATTCTCCGCCCCATGGCTGACTAATTT
TTTTTATTTATGCAGAGGCCGAGGCCGCCTCTGCCTCTGAGCTATTCCAGAAGTAGTGAGGAGGCTTTTT
TGGAGGCCTAGGCTTTTGCAAAAAGCTCCCGGGAGCTTGTATATCCATTTTCGGATCTGATCAAGAGACA
GGATGAGGATCGTTTCGCATGATTGAACAAGATGGATTGCACGCAGGTTCTCCGGCCGCTTGGGTGGAGA
GGCTATTCGGCTATGACTGGGCACAACAGACAATCGGCTGCTCTGATGCCGCCGTGTTCCGGCTGTCAGC
GCAGGGGCGCCCGGTTCTTTTTGTCAAGACCGACCTGTCCGGTGCCCTGAATGAACTGCAGGACGAGGCA
GCGCGGCTATCGTGGCTGGCCACGACGGGCGTTCCTTGCGCAGCTGTGCTCGACGTTGTCACTGAAGCGG
GAAGGGACTGGCTGCTATTGGGCGAAGTGCCGGGGCAGGATCTCCTGTCATCTCACCTTGCTCCTGCCGA
GAAAGTATCCATCATGGCTGATGCAATGCGGCGGCTGCATACGCTTGATCCGGCTACCTGCCCATTCGAC
CACCAAGCGAAACATCGCATCGAGCGAGCACGTACTCGGATGGAAGCCGGTCTTGTCGATCAGGATGATC
TGGACGAAGAGCATCAGGGGCTCGCGCCAGCCGAACTGTTCGCCAGGCTCAAGGCGCGCATGCCCGACGG
CGAGGATCTCGTCGTGACCCATGGCGATGCCTGCTTGCCGAATATCATGGTGGAAAATGGCCGCTTTTCT
GGATTCATCGACTGTGGCCGGCTGGGTGTGGCGGACCGCTATCAGGACATAGCGTTGGCTACCCGTGATA
TTGCTGAAGAGCTTGGCGGCGAATGGGCTGACCGCTTCCTCGTGCTTTACGGTATCGCCGCTCCCGATTC
GCAGCGCATCGCCTTCTATCGCCTTCTTGACGAGTTCTTCTGAGCGGGACTCTGGGGTTCGAAATGACCG
ACCAAGCGACGCCCAACCTGCCATCACGAGATTTCGATTCCACCGCCGCCTTCTATGAAAGGTTGGGCTT
CGGAATCGTTTTCCGGGACGCCGGCTGGATGATCCTCCAGCGCGGGGATCTCATGCTGGAGTTCTTCGCC
CACCCCAACTTGTTTATTGCAGCTTATAATGGTTACAAATAAAGCAATAGCATCACAAATTTCACAAATA
AAGCATTTTTTTCACTGCATTCTAGTTGTGGTTTGTCCAAACTCATCAATGTATCTTATCATGTCTGTAT
ACCGTCGACCTCTAGCTAGAGCTTGGCGTAATCATGGTCATAGCTGTTTCCTGTGTGAAATTGTTATCCG
CTCACAATTCCACACAACATACGAGCCGGAAGCATAAAGTGTAAAGCCTGGGGTGCCTAATGAGTGAGCT
AACTCACATTAATTGCGTTGCGCTCACTGCCCGCTTTCCAGTCGGGAAACCTGTCGTGCCAGCTGCATTA
ATGAATCGGCCAACGCGCGGGGAGAGGCGGTTTGCGTATTGGGCGCTCTTCCGCTTCCTCGCTCACTGAC
TCGCTGCGCTCGGTCGTTCGGCTGCGGCGAGCGGTATCAGCTCACTCAAAGGCGGTAATACGGTTATCCA
CAGAATCAGGGGATAACGCAGGAAAGAACATGTGAGCAAAAGGCCAGCAAAAGGCCAGGAACCGTAAAAA
GGCCGCGTTGCTGGCGTTTTTCCATAGGCTCCGCCCCCCTGACGAGCATCACAAAAATCGACGCTCAAGT
CAGAGGTGGCGAAACCCGACAGGACTATAAAGATACCAGGCGTTTCCCCCTGGAAGCTCCCTCGTGCGCT
CTCCTGTTCCGACCCTGCCGCTTACCGGATACCTGTCCGCCTTTCTCCCTTCGGGAAGCGTGGCGCTTTC
TCATAGCTCACGCTGTAGGTATCTCAGTTCGGTGTAGGTCGTTCGCTCCAAGCTGGGCTGTGTGCACGAA
CCCCCCGTTCAGCCCGACCGCTGCGCCTTATCCGGTAACTATCGTCTTGAGTCCAACCCGGTAAGACACG
ACTTATCGCCACTGGCAGCAGCCACTGGTAACAGGATTAGCAGAGCGAGGTATGTAGGCGGTGCTACAGA
GTTCTTGAAGTGGTGGCCTAACTACGGCTACACTAGAAGAACAGTATTTGGTATCTGCGCTCTGCTGAAG
CCAGTTACCTTCGGAAAAAGAGTTGGTAGCTCTTGATCCGGCAAACAAACCACCGCTGGTAGCGGTTTTT
TTGTTTGCAAGCAGCAGATTACGCGCAGAAAAAAAGGATCTCAAGAAGATCCTTTGATCTTTTCTACGGG
GTCTGACGCTCAGTGGAACGAAAACTCACGTTAAGGGATTTTGGTCATGAGATTATCAAAAAGGATCTTC
ACCTAGATCCTTTTAAATTAAAAATGAAGTTTTAAATCAATCTAAAGTATATATGAGTAAACTTGGTCTG
ACAGTTACCAATGCTTAATCAGTGAGGCACCTATCTCAGCGATCTGTCTATTTCGTTCATCCATAGTTGC
CTGACTCCCCGTCGTGTAGATAACTACGATACGGGAGGGCTTACCATCTGGCCCCAGTGCTGCAATGATA
CCGCGAGACCCACGCTCACCGGCTCCAGATTTATCAGCAATAAACCAGCCAGCCGGAAGGGCCGAGCGCA
GAAGTGGTCCTGCAACTTTATCCGCCTCCATCCAGTCTATTAATTGTTGCCGGGAAGCTAGAGTAAGTAG
TTCGCCAGTTAATAGTTTGCGCAACGTTGTTGCCATTGCTACAGGCATCGTGGTGTCACGCTCGTCGTTT
GGTATGGCTTCATTCAGCTCCGGTTCCCAACGATCAAGGCGAGTTACATGATCCCCCATGTTGTGCAAAA
AAGCGGTTAGCTCCTTCGGTCCTCCGATCGTTGTCAGAAGTAAGTTGGCCGCAGTGTTATCACTCATGGT
TATGGCAGCACTGCATAATTCTCTTACTGTCATGCCATCCGTAAGATGCTTTTCTGTGACTGGTGAGTAC
TCAACCAAGTCATTCTGAGAATAGTGTATGCGGCGACCGAGTTGCTCTTGCCCGGCGTCAATACGGGATA
ATACCGCGCCACATAGCAGAACTTTAAAAGTGCTCATCATTGGAAAACGTTCTTCGGGGCGAAAACTCTC
AAGGATCTTACCGCTGTTGAGATCCAGTTCGATGTAACCCACTCGTGCACCCAACTGATCTTCAGCATCT
TTTACTTTCACCAGCGTTTCTGGGTGAGCAAAAACAGGAAGGCAAAATGCCGCAAAAAAGGGAATAAGGG
CGACACGGAAATGTTGAATACTCATACTCTTCCTTTTTCAATATTATTGAAGCATTTATCAGGGTTATTG
TCTCATGAGCGGATACATATTTGAATGTATTTAGAAAAATAAACAAATAGGGGTTCCGCGCACATTTCCC
CGAAAAGTGCCACCTGACGTC
