>Addgene plasmid #25940 | pcDNA3-PalmPalm-ClopHensor | addgene partial sequence | sequence record 32067 | 25940 with CMV-F
TTAGCGACTCTCTGGCTACTAAGAGAACCCACTGCTTACTGGCTTATCGAAATTAATACGACTCACTATA
GGGAGACCCAAGCTGGCTAGCATGCTGTGCTGTATGAGAAGAACCAAACAGGTTGAAAAGAATGATGAGG
ACCAAAAGATCGCTAGCTGGAGCCACCCGCAGTTCGAAAAAGGCGCCGTGAGCAAGGGCGAGGAGCTGTT
CACCGGGGTGGTGCCCATCCTGGTCGAGCTGGACGGCGACGTAAACGGCCACAAGTTCAGCGTGTCCGGC
GAGGGCGAGGGCGATGCCACCTACGGCAAGCTGACCCTGAAGTTCATCTGCACCACCGGCAAGCTGCCCG
TGCCCTGGCCCACCCTCGTGACCACCCTGACCTACGGCGTGCAGTGCTTCAGCCGCTACCCCGACCACAT
GAAGCAGCACGACTTCTTCAAGTCCGCCATGCCCGAAGGCTACGTCCAGGAGCGCACCATCTTCTTCAAG
GACGACGGCAACTACAAGACCCGCGCCGAGGTGAAGTTCGAGGGCGACACCCTGGTGAACCGCATCGAGC
TGAAGGGCATCGACTTCAAGGAGGACGGCAACATCCTGGGGCACAAGCTGGAGTACAACTACAACAGCCA
CAACGTCTATATCATGGCCGACAAGCAGAAGAACGGCATCAAGGTGAACTTCAAGATCCGCCACAACATC
GAGGACGGCAGCGTGCAGCTCGCCGACCACTACCAGCAGAACACCCCCATCGGCGACGGCCCCGTGCTGC
TGCCCGACAACCACTACCTGAGCTACCAGTCCGCCCTGAGCAAAGACCCCAACGAGAAGCGCGATCACAT
GGTCCTGCTGGAGTTCGTGACCGCCGCCGGGATCACTCTCGGCATGGACGAGCTGTACAAGCGCGGATCC
GCGTCTGGTGGNTGGTGGTTGGTCTAGTTCCACGTGG
