>Addgene plasmid #25940 | pcDNA3-PalmPalm-ClopHensor | addgene partial sequence | sequence record 32068 | 25940 with dsRed1-N
CTGCAGCTTGGCGGTCTGGGTGCCCTCGTAGGGCTTGCCCTCGCCCTCGCCCTCGATCTCGAAGTAGTGG
CCGTTCACGGAGCCCTCCATGCGCACCTTGAACTGCATGAACTCCTTGATGACGTCCTCGGTGTTGTCTG
CTCCTGAGGCAGATCCACGTGGAACTAGACCACCACCACCACCAGACGCGGATCCGCGCTTGTACAGCTC
GTCCATGCCGAGAGTGATCCCGGCGGCGGTCACGAACTCCAGCAGGACCATGTGATCGCGCTTCTCGTTG
GGGTCTTTGCTCAGGGCGGACTGGTAGCTCAGGTAGTGGTTGTCGGGCAGCAGCACGGGGCCGTCGCCGA
TGGGGGTGTTCTGCTGGTAGTGGTCGGCGAGCTGCACGCTGCCGTCCTCGATGTTGTGGCGGATCTTGAA
GTTCACCTTGATGCCGTTCTTCTGCTTGTCGGCCATGATATAGACGTTGTGGCTGTTGTAGTTGTACTCC
AGCTTGTGCCCCAGGATGTTGCCGTCCTCCTTGAAGTCGATGCCCTTCAGCTCGATGCGGTTCACCAGGG
TGTCGCCCTCGAACTTCACCTCGGCGCGGGTCTTGTAGTTGCCGTCGTCCTTGAAGAAGATGGTGCGCTC
CTGGACGTAGCCTTCGGGCATGGCGGACTTGAAGAAGTCGTGCTGCTTCATGTGGTCGGGGTAGCGGCTG
AAGCACTGCACGCCGTAGGTCAGGGTGGTCACGAGGGTGGGCCAGGGCACGGGCAGCTTGCCGGTGGTGC
AGATGAACTTCAGGGTCAGCTTGCCGTAGGTGGCATCGCCCTCGCCCTCGCCGGACACGCTGAACTTGTG
GCCGTTTACGTCGCCGTCCAG
